Addgene plasmid #25367: 2XMyc-LRRK2-3XKD/Y1699C
Depositing lab: Mark Cookson. Depositing organization: National Institute on Aging (NIA). Publication: The Parkinson Disease-associated Leucine-rich Repeat Kinase 2 (LRRK2) Is a Dimer That Undergoes Intramolecular Autophosphorylation. . J Biol Chem. 2008 Jun 13;283(24):16906-14. 10.1074/jbc.M708718200 PubMed 18397888.
Backbone
  Vector backbone: pCMV-Tag 3B
  Backbone manufacturer: Cookson Lab
  Backbone size w/o insert (bp): 4300
  Vector type: Mammalian Expression
Growth in bacteria
  Bacterial resistance: Kanamycin, 50 μg/mL
  Growth temperature: 37°C
  Growth strain: Stbl3
  Growth instructions: Stbl3
  Copy number: High Copy
Gene/Insert
  Gene/Insert name: LRRK2
  Species: H. sapiens (human)
  Insert size (bp): 7581
  Mutation: "Kinase Dead" Lysine 1906 mutated to Alanine. Aspartate 1994 mutated to Alanine. Aspartate 2017 mutated to Alanine. Tyrosine 1699 mutated to Cysteine
  Entrez Gene: LRRK2 (a.k.a. AURA17, DARDARIN, PARK8, RIPK7, ROCO2)
  Tag / fusion protein: 2XMyc (N terminal on insert)
  Cloning method: Restriction Enzyme
  Sequencing primers: 5′ CMV-F; 3′ SV40pA-R
Terms and licenses: Academic/Nonprofit Terms; Industry Terms: Not Available to Industry
Depositor comments: An additional Myc tag has been added to the original vector. The 2XMyc vector was adapted to the invitrogen gateway system by insertion of a gateway cloning cassette. LRRK2 was cloned by gateway recombination. In order to provide these LRRK2 plasmids as a resource to the community, we depend on the contributing academic laboratory for quality control. Therefore, the full-length LRRK2 plasmids are distributed in the format provided by the contributing institution "as is" with no additional guarantee. Addgene is not responsible for any errors in these constructs. It is strongly encouraged that a diagnostic digest be performed on this plasmid before use in an experiment (see attached PDF). If there is an issue with your stock, please contact the Cookson lab for a replacement.
How to cite: 2XMyc-LRRK2-3XKD/Y1699C was a gift from Mark Cookson (Addgene plasmid # 25367 ; http://n2t.net/addgene:25367 ; RRID:Addgene_25367)
