[The description below was written by a language model from this plasmid's Addgene catalogue record.]
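Description:
2XMyc-LRRK2-3XKD/Y1699C is a mammalian expression plasmid built on a modified pCMV-Tag 3B backbone (about 4.3 kb without insert) that carries full-length human LRRK2 (insert about 7.6 kb), the leucine-rich repeat kinase 2 gene linked to Parkinson disease (PARK8/dardarin). It is maintained as a high-copy plasmid in bacteria under kanamycin selection. The record gives no feature table, so the promoter and terminator are not explicitly listed. However, the backbone name and the CMV-forward and SV40 polyA-reverse sequencing primers are consistent with a CMV promoter driving the insert and an SV40 polyadenylation signal following it.

According to the depositor, a second Myc epitope was added to the original vector, and the resulting 2XMyc vector was converted to a Gateway destination vector by inserting a Gateway cassette. LRRK2 was then introduced by Gateway recombination, although the catalogue field lists the cloning method as restriction enzyme. The encoded protein carries an N-terminal double Myc tag for detection and immunoprecipitation.

The insert combines two sets of mutations. Three substitutions, K1906A, D1994A and D2017A, are described as making the protein "kinase dead" (3XKD). The fourth substitution is Y1699C. This combination allows the effects of Y1699C to be examined without kinase activity, and it fits the associated study of LRRK2 dimerisation and intramolecular autophosphorylation. The depositor notes that these large LRRK2 plasmids are distributed as provided, without further quality guarantee, and that their integrity should be checked by diagnostic digest before use.
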