>Addgene plasmid #25367 | 2XMyc-LRRK2-3XKD/Y1699C | addgene partial sequence | sequence record 31070 | 25367 with hLRRK2-Fwd4 5'-GGGCATTATTTCGCGTAGAG
GAATTTCCAAAGAACTACATGTCACAGTATTTTAAGCTCCTAGAAAAATTCCAGATTGCTTTGCCAATAG
GAGAAGAATATTTGCTGGTTCCAAGCAGTTTGTCTGACCACAGGCCTGTGATAGAGCTTCCCCATTGTGA
GAACTCTGAAATTATCATCCGACTATATGAAATGCCTTGTTTTCCAATGGGATTTTGGTCAAGATTAATC
AATCGATTACTTGAGATTTCACCTTACATGCTTTCAGGGAGAGAACGAGCACTTCGCCCAAACAGAATGT
ATTGGCGACAAGGCATTTACTTAAATTGGTCTCCTGAAGCTTATTGTCTGGTAGGATCTGAAGTCTTAGA
CAATCATCCAGAGAGTTTCTTAAAAATTACAGTTCCTTCTTGTAGAAAAGGCTGTATTCTTTTGGGCCAA
GTTGTGGACCACATTGATTCTCTCATGGAAGAATGGTTTCCTGGGTTGCTGGAGATTGATATTTGTGGTG
AAGGAGAAACTCTGTTGAAGAAATGGGCATTATATAGTTTTAATGATGGCGAAGAACATCAAAAAATCTT
ACTTGATGACTTGATGAAGAAAGCAGAGGAAGGAGATCTCTTAGTAAATCCAGATCAACCAAGGCTCACC
ATTCCAATATCTCAGATTGCCCCTGACTTGATTTTGGCTGACCTGCCTAGAAATATTATGTTGAATAATG
ATGAGTTGGAATTTGAACAAGCTCCAGAGTTTCTCCTAGGTGATGGCAGTTTTGGATCAGTTTACCGAGC
AGCCTATGAAGGAGAAGAAGTGGCTGTGGCAATTTTTAATAAACATACATCACTCAGGCTGTTAAGACAA
GAGCTTGTGGTGCTTTGCCACCTCCACCACCCCAGTTTGATATCTTTGCTGGCAGCTGGGATTCGTCCCC
GGATGTTGG
