>Addgene plasmid #25367 | 2XMyc-LRRK2-3XKD/Y1699C | addgene partial sequence | sequence record 31071 | 25367 with hLRRK2-Fwd3 5'-TGGCTGACCTGCCTAGAAAT
CAAGCTCCAGAGTTTCTCCTAGGTGATGGCAGTTTTGGATCAGTTTACCGAGCAGCCTATGAAGGAGAAG
AAGTGGCTGTGGCAATTTTTAATAAACATACATCACTCAGGCTGTTAAGACAAGAGCTTGTGGTGCTTTG
CCACCTCCACCACCCCAGTTTGATATCTTTGCTGGCAGCTGGGATTCGTCCCCGGATGTTGGTGATGGAG
TTAGCCTCCAAGGGTTCCTTGGATCGCCTGCTTCAGCAGGACAAAGCCAGCCTCACTAGAACCCTACAGC
ACAGGATTGCACTCCACGTAGCTGATGGTTTGAGATACCTCCACTCAGCCATGATTATATACCGAGCACT
GAAACCCCACAATGTGCTGCTTTTCACACTGTATCCCAATGCTGCCATCATTGCAAAGATTGCTGCATAC
GGCATTGCTCAGTACTGCTGTAGAATGGGGATAAAAACATCAGAGGGCACACCAGGGTTTCGTGCGCCTG
AAGTTGCCAGAGGAAATGTCATTTATAACCAACAGGCTGATGTTTATTCATTTGGTTTACTACTCTATGA
CATTTTGACAACTGGAGGTAGAATAGTAGAGGGTTTGAAGTTTCCAAATGAGTTTGATGAATTAGAAATA
CAAGGAAAATTACCTGATCCAGTTAAAGAATATGGTTGTGCCCCATGGCCTATGGTTGAGAAATTAATTA
AACAGTGTTTGAAAGAAAATCCTCAAGAAAGGCCTACTTCTGCCCAGGTCTTTGACATTTTGAATTCAGC
TGAATTAGTCTGTCTGACGAGACGCATTTTATTACCTAAAAACGTAATTGTTGAATGCATGGTTGCTACA
CATCACAACAG
