>Addgene plasmid #25367 | 2XMyc-LRRK2-3XKD/Y1699C | addgene partial sequence | sequence record 31072 | 25367 with CMV-F
TTAGTGAACCGTCAGATCCGCTTAGCGTATTACGCCAAGCTCGAAATTAACCCTCACTAAAGGGAACAAA
AGCATGGAGCTCCACCGCGGTGGCGGCCGCCATGGAGCAGAAACTCATCTCTGAAGAGGATCTGAGCCCG
GGCGGATCCGAGCAGAAACTCATCTCTGAAGAGGATCTGCTGCAGGAATTCGATATCACAAGTTTGTACA
AAAAAGCAGGCTCCGAATTCGCCCTTATGGCTAGTGGCAGCTGTCAGGGGTGCGAAGAGGACGAGGAAAC
TCTGAAGAAGTTGATAGTCAGGCTGAACAATGTCCAGGAAGGAAAACAGATAGAAACGCTGGTCCAAATC
CTGGAGGATCTGCTGGTGTTCACGTACTCCGAGCACGCCTCCAAGTTATTTCAAGGCAAAAATATCCATG
TGCCTCTGTTGATCGTCTTGGACTCCTATATGAGAGTCGCGAGTGTGCAGCAGGTGGGTTGGTCACTTCT
GTGCAAATTAATAGAAGTCTGTCCAGGTACAATGCAAAGCTTAATGGGACCCCAGGATGTTGGAAATGAT
TGGGAAGTCCTTGGTGTTCACCAATTGATTCTTAAAATGCTAACAGTTCATAATGCCAGTGTAAACTTGT
CAGTGATTGGACTGAAGACCTTAGATCTCCTCCTAACTTCAGGTAAAATCACCTTGCTGATATTGGATGA
AGAAAGTGATATTTTCATGTTAATTTTTGATGCCATGCACTCATTTCCAGCCAATGATGAAGTCCAGAAA
CTTGGATGCAAAGCTTTACATGTGCTGTTTGAGAGAGTCTCAGAGGAGCAACTGACTGAATTTGTTGAGA
ACAAAGATTATATGATATTGT
